>Addgene plasmid #188428 | pENTR-ZmIAA2 | addgene full sequence | sequence record 370210 | Addgene NGS Result
CTTTCCTGCGTTATCCCCTGATTCTGTGGATAACCGTATTACCGCCTTTGAGTGAGCTGATACCGCTCGC
CGCAGCCGAACGACCGAGCGCAGCGAGTCAGTGAGCGAGGAAGCGGAAGAGCGCCCAATACGCAAACCGC
CTCTCCCCGCGCGTTGGCCGATTCATTAATGCAGCTGGCACGACAGGTTTCCCGACTGGAAAGCGGGCAG
TGAGCGCAACGCAATTAATACGCGTACCGCTAGCCAGGAAGAGTTTGTAGAAACGCAAAAAGGCCATCCG
TCAGGATGGCCTTCTGCTTAGTTTGATGCCTGGCAGTTTATGGCGGGCGTCCTGCCCGCCACCCTCCGGG
CCGTTGCTTCACAACGTTCAAATCCGCTCCCGGCGGATTTGTCCTACTCAGGAGAGCGTTCACCGACAAA
CAACAGATAAAACGAAAGGCCCAGTCTTCCGACTGAGCCTTTCGTTTTATTTGATGCCTGGCAGTTCCCT
ACTCTCGCGTTAACGCTAGCATGGATGTTTTCCCAGTCACGACGTTGTAAAACGACGGCCAGTCTTAAGC
TCGGGCCCCAAATAATGATTTTATTTTGACTGATAGTGACCTGTTCGTTGCAACAAATTGATGAGCAATG
CTTTTTTATAATGCCAACTTTGTACAAAAAAGCAGGCTTCAAAATGGCTGGAGCCGACGTCGACGTCGGG
ACGGAGCTCCGCCTCGGCCTGCCAGGAGGAGGCGCCGATGCGGCCAAGGCTGCCAAGAGGGGCTTCGAGG
ACACCATCGACCTCAAGCTGAAGCTGCCCACCGCCGGCATGGAGGAAGCTGCCGCTGCCGCCGCCGCCAA
GCCGGAGCCGGCCGCCGAGAAGGCCAAGAGGCCCGCCGAGGCGCCGGCCGCTGATGCCGAGAAGCCACCC
GCACCCAAGGCACAAGCTGTGGGTTGGCCACCAGTCCGGTCATACCGCAGGAACGTCATGACCGTCCAGT
CTGTGAAGAGCAAGAAGGAAGAGGAGCCTGAGAAGCAGCAGTCCGCTGCCAACGCCGGCGGCAACGGCTC
CGCCTTCGTGAAGGTCAGCATGGACGGCGCGCCCTACCTGCGCAAGGTGGACCTGAAGATGTACAACAGC
TACACGGAGCTCTCCGTTGCTCTGAAGAAGATGTTCAGCACCTTCACCACATCCGGGAACAACATGAATG
AGGGAAAACTAGTTGATCCGGTCAGCGGTGCTGATGTGGTCACTACTTACGAAGACAAGGATGGCGACTG
GATGCTCGTTGGCGACGTCCCGTGGGAGATGTTTGTCGAGTCATGCAGGCGTCTGAGGATCATGAAGAGC
TCTGAAGCCATAGGTCTTGCACCAAGAACGAAGGACAAGTGCAAGAACAGGAGCTGACACCCAGCTTTCT
TGTACAAAGTTGGCATTATAAGAAAGCATTGCTTATCAATTTGTTGCAACGAACAGGTCACTATCAGTCA
AAATAAAATCATTATTTGCCATCCAGCTGATATCCCCTATAGTGAGTCGTATTACATGGTCATAGCTGTT
TCCTGGCAGCTCTGGCCCGTGTCTCAAAATCTCTGATGTTACATTGCACAAGATAAAAATATATCATCAT
GAACAATAAAACTGTCTGCTTACATAAACAGTAATACAAGGGGTGTTATGAGCCATATTCAACGGGAAAC
GTCGAGGCCGCGATTAAATTCCAACATGGATGCTGATTTATATGGGTATAAATGGGCTCGCGATAATGTC
GGGCAATCAGGTGCGACAATCTATCGCTTGTATGGGAAGCCCGATGCGCCAGAGTTGTTTCTGAAACATG
GCAAAGGTAGCGTTGCCAATGATGTTACAGATGAGATGGTCAGACTAAACTGGCTGACGGAATTTATGCC
TCTTCCGACCATCAAGCATTTTATCCGTACTCCTGATGATGCATGGTTACTCACCACTGCGATCCCCGGA
AAAACAGCATTCCAGGTATTAGAAGAATATCCTGATTCAGGTGAAAATATTGTTGATGCGCTGGCAGTGT
TCCTGCGCCGGTTGCATTCGATTCCTGTTTGTAATTGTCCTTTTAACAGCGATCGCGTATTTCGTCTCGC
TCAGGCGCAATCACGAATGAATAACGGTTTGGTTGATGCGAGTGATTTTGATGACGAGCGTAATGGCTGG
CCTGTTGAACAAGTCTGGAAAGAAATGCATAAACTTTTGCCATTCTCACCGGATTCAGTCGTCACTCATG
GTGATTTCTCACTTGATAACCTTATTTTTGACGAGGGGAAATTAATAGGTTGTATTGATGTTGGACGAGT
CGGAATCGCAGACCGATACCAGGATCTTGCCATCCTATGGAACTGCCTCGGTGAGTTTTCTCCTTCATTA
CAGAAACGGCTTTTTCAAAAATATGGTATTGATAATCCTGATATGAATAAATTGCAGTTTCATTTGATGC
TCGATGAGTTTTTCTAATCAGAATTGGTTAATTGGTTGTAACACTGGCAGAGCATTACGCTGACTTGACG
GGACGGCGCAAGCTCATGACCAAAATCCCTTAACGTGAGTTACGCGTCGTTCCACTGAGCGTCAGACCCC
GTAGAAAAGATCAAAGGATCTTCTTGAGATCCTTTTTTTCTGCGCGTAATCTGCTGCTTGCAAACAAAAA
AACCACCGCTACCAGCGGTGGTTTGTTTGCCGGATCAAGAGCTACCAACTCTTTTTCCGAAGGTAACTGG
CTTCAGCAGAGCGCAGATACCAAATACTGTTCTTCTAGTGTAGCCGTAGTTAGGCCACCACTTCAAGAAC
TCTGTAGCACCGCCTACATACCTCGCTCTGCTAATCCTGTTACCAGTGGCTGCTGCCAGTGGCGATAAGT
CGTGTCTTACCGGGTTGGACTCAAGACGATAGTTACCGGATAAGGCGCAGCGGTCGGGCTGAACGGGGGG
TTCGTGCACACAGCCCAGCTTGGAGCGAACGACCTACACCGAACTGAGATACCTACAGCGTGAGCTATGA
GAAAGCGCCACGCTTCCCGAAGGGAGAAAGGCGGACAGGTATCCGGTAAGCGGCAGGGTCGGAACAGGAG
AGCGCACGAGGGAGCTTCCAGGGGGAAACGCCTGGTATCTTTATAGTCCTGTCGGGTTTCGCCACCTCTG
ACTTGAGCGTCGATTTTTGTGATGCTCGTCAGGGGGGCGGAGCCTATGGAAAAACGCCAGCAACGCGGCC
TTTTTACGGTTCCTGGCCTTTTGCTGGCCTTTTGCTCACATGTT
Features (pLannotate 1.2.2; 10 found; start..end, strand, type, name):
    121..213     +  CDS            lacI (fragment): lac repressor; lacI; The lac repressor binds to the lac operator to inhibit transcription in E. coli. This inhibition can be relieved by adding lactose or isopropyl-β-D-thiogalactopyranoside (IPTG).
    268..295     -  terminator     rrnB T2 terminator: transcription terminator T2 from the E. coli rrnB gene
    427..470     +  terminator     rrnB T1 terminator: Escherichia coli rrnB; transcription terminator T1 from the E. coli rrnB gene
    517..553     -  CDS            lacZα (fragment): LacZα fragment of β-galactosidase; lacZ fragment
    569..668     +  protein_bind   attL1: mutant version of attL; recombination site for the Gateway® LR reaction LR Clonase™
    701..1384    +  CDS            IAA14: IAA14_ARATH - Also known as SLR1. Experimental evidence at protein level: Swiss-Prot protein existence level 1. Aux/IAA proteins are short-lived transcriptional factors that function as repressors of early auxin response genes at low auxin concentrations. Repression is thought to result from the interaction with auxin response factors (ARFs), proteins that bind to the auxin- responsive promoter element (AuxRE). Formation of heterodimers with ARF proteins may alter their ability to modulate early auxin response genes expression. From Arabidopsis thaliana (Mouse-ear cress).
   1389..1488    -  protein_bind   attL2: mutant version of attL; recombination site for the Gateway® LR reaction LR Clonase™
   1506..1524    -  promoter       T7 promoter: promoter for bacteriophage T7 RNA polymerase
   1658..2467    +  CDS            KanR: aminoglycoside phosphotransferase; aph(3')-Ia; confers resistance to kanamycin in bacteria or G418 (Geneticin®) in eukaryotes
   2614..3202    +  rep_origin     ori: high-copy-number ColE1/pMB1/pBR322/pUC origin of replication
