[The description below was written by a language model from this plasmid's Addgene catalogue record and pLannotate feature annotations shown in this document.]
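Description:
pENTR-ZmIAA2 is a Gateway entry clone of about 3.3 kb built on the pENTR backbone. It carries the coding sequence of IAA2, an Aux/IAA nuclear auxin signaling repressor from maize (Zea mays). It is a bacterial cloning vector rather than an expression plasmid. It replicates in E. coli from a high-copy ColE1/pUC-type origin and is selected with kanamycin through an aminoglycoside phosphotransferase (KanR) gene.

The insert lies between attL1 and attL2, the recombination sites used in the Gateway LR reaction, so the open reading frame can be moved directionally into any attR-containing destination vector without restriction cloning. The automated annotation labels this roughly 680 bp coding region as Arabidopsis IAA14. This label is best read as a homology match to a related Aux/IAA family member, not as the identity of the insert, which the catalogue gives as maize IAA2. Aux/IAA proteins are short-lived transcriptional repressors that interact with auxin response factors to hold auxin-responsive genes off at low auxin levels.

Upstream of attL1, the rrnB T1 and T2 terminators shield the insert from read-through transcription. Short lacI and lacZα fragments nearby are backbone remnants. A T7 promoter sits beyond attL2, pointing back toward the insert, and no promoter is annotated that would drive sense expression of IAA2 in this plasmid.

The associated work concerns a synthetic reconstruction of the maize nuclear auxin response circuit. The clone therefore most plausibly serves as a source for transferring ZmIAA2 into destination vectors for such assays, although the record does not name specific destination vectors or hosts.
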