Addgene plasmid #188428: pENTR-ZmIAA2
Purpose: Zea Mays Nuclear Auxin Signaling Repressor IAA2
Depositing lab: Britney Moss. Depositing organization: Whitman College. Publication: A Synthetic Approach Allows Rapid Characterization of the Maize Nuclear Auxin Response Circuit. Ramos Baez R, Buckley Y, Yu H, Chen Z, Gallavotti A, Nemhauser JL, Moss BL. Plant Physiol. 2020 Apr;182(4):1713-1722. doi: 10.1104/pp.19.01475. Epub 2020 Mar 2. PubMed 32123041.
Backbone
  Vector backbone: pENTR
  Vector type: Cloning
Growth in bacteria
  Bacterial resistance: Kanamycin, 50 μg/mL
  Growth temperature: 37°C
  Growth strain: DH5alpha
  Copy number: Unknown
Gene/Insert
  Gene/Insert name: Auxin Signaling Repressor IAA2
  Species: Zea Mays
  Cloning method: Gateway Cloning
  Sequencing primers: 5′ GGAAACAGCTATGACCATG
Terms and licenses: Academic/Nonprofit Terms; Industry Terms: Not Available to Industry
How to cite: pENTR-ZmIAA2 was a gift from Britney Moss (Addgene plasmid # 188428 ; http://n2t.net/addgene:188428 ; RRID:Addgene_188428)
